Addgene plasmid #67121: pCellFree_G03 STAT3
Purpose: Standard for cell-free expression benchmarking.
Depositing lab: Kirill Alexandrov. Depositing organization: University of Queensland. Publication: Performance benchmarking of four cell-free protein expression systems. Gagoski D, Polinkovsky ME, Mureev S, Kunert A, Johnston W, Gambin Y, Alexandrov K. Biotechnol Bioeng. 2015 Aug 24. doi: 10.1002/bit.25814. PubMed 26301602.
Backbone
  Vector backbone: pCellFree_G03
  Vector type: Cell-free expression
Growth in bacteria
  Bacterial resistance: Ampicillin, 100 μg/mL
  Growth temperature: 37°C
  Growth strain: DH5alpha
  Copy number: High Copy
Gene/Insert
  Gene/Insert name: STAT3 (alt name: Signal transducer and activator of transcription 3)
  Species: H. sapiens (human)
  Entrez Gene: STAT3 (a.k.a. ADMIO, ADMIO1, APRF, HIES)
  Promoter: T7
  Tag / fusion protein: His (N terminal on backbone); EGFP (N terminal on backbone)
  Cloning method: Gateway Cloning
  Sequencing primers: 5′ EGFP-C; 3′ T7 terminal
Terms and licenses: Academic/Nonprofit Terms; Industry Terms: Not Available to Industry
How to cite: pCellFree_G03 STAT3 was a gift from Kirill Alexandrov (Addgene plasmid # 67121)
