[The description below was written by a language model from this plasmid's Addgene catalogue record.]
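Description:
pCellFree_G03 STAT3 is a cell-free protein expression plasmid built on the pCellFree_G03 backbone, carrying the human STAT3 (signal transducer and activator of transcription 3) coding sequence. It is maintained in E. coli as a high-copy plasmid under ampicillin selection. The bacterial host serves only to propagate template DNA, since the vector is intended for in vitro transcription–translation reactions rather than expression in living cells. The record does not name the origin of replication or give a feature map, so details of the backbone beyond those listed in the catalogue fields are not stated.

Expression is driven by a T7 promoter, so transcription depends on T7 RNA polymerase supplied in the cell-free reaction. The use of a T7 terminator sequencing primer suggests that a T7 terminator lies downstream of the insert. STAT3 was introduced by Gateway recombination cloning and is fused in frame to two backbone-encoded N-terminal tags, a His tag and EGFP. The His tag permits metal-affinity capture or detection, while EGFP gives a fluorescent readout that allows yield, and potentially the integrity or aggregation state of the product, to be followed directly in the reaction mixture. Any translation-enhancing leader sequences in the backbone are not described in the record.

The stated purpose is to serve as a standard for cell-free expression benchmarking. The construct comes from a study comparing the performance of four cell-free protein expression systems, where STAT3 acts as one test protein for judging how well different lysates produce a given open reading frame.
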