>Addgene plasmid #67121 | pCellFree_G03 STAT3 | addgene partial sequence | sequence record 120886 | T7term 5'-GCTAGTTATTGCTCAGCGG-3'
GGTACCACGCGTACCCAACACACGGACACATGCACGAACACGCATGCAGAGAGATCATACATCATCTATA
GAGAAGTACACGTAAAAGTAAGACTCGTCGTCTGCCAGCTACAACCGAGAAGGCGACGTGAAAGGAACAA
GAAAGGAGGAGGAGGGCGGCCGCTTACACCACTTTGTACAAGAAAGTTGGGCACATGGGGGAGGTAGCGC
ACTCCGAGGTCAACTCCATGTCAAAGGTGAGGGACTCAAACTGCCCTCCTGCTGAGGGTTCAGCACCTTC
ACCATTATTTCCAAACTGCATCAATGAATCTAAAGTGCGGGGGGACATCGGCAGGTCAATGGTATTGCTG
CAGGTCGTTGGTGTCACACAGATAAACTTGGTCTTCAGGTATGGGGCAGCGCCTGGGTCAGCTTCAGGAT
GCTCCTGGCTCTCTGGCCGACAATACTTTCCGAATGCCTCCTCCTTGGGAATGTCAGGATAGAGATAGAC
CAGTGGAGACACCAGGATATTGGTAGCATCCATGATCTTATAGCCCATGATGATTTCAGCAAATGACATG
TTGTTCAGCTGCTGCTTTGTGTATGGTTCCACGGACTGGATCTGGGTCTTACCGCTGATGTCCTTCTCCA
CCCAAGTGAAAGTGACGCCTCCTTCTTTGCTGCTTTCACTGAATCTTAGCAGGAAGGTGCCTGGAGGCTT
AGTGCTCAAGATGGCCCGCTCCCGCTCCTTACTGATAAAGCCCATGATGTACCCTTCGTTCCAAAGGGCC
AGGATGTACTTTTTCACAAGGTCAATGATATTGTCCAGCCAGACCCAGAAGGAGAAGCCCTTGCCAGCCA
TGTTTTCTTTGCAAAATTTAGCCCATGTGATCTGACACCCTGAATAATTCACACCAGGTCCCAAGAGTTT
CTCTGCCAGTGTAGTCAGCTGCTCGATGCTCAGT
