>Addgene plasmid #67121 | pCellFree_G03 STAT3 | addgene partial sequence | sequence record 120887 | EGFP-N 5'-CGTCGCCGTCCAGCTCGACCAG-3'
CTCTCGCCCTTGCTTGTGCCGTGGTGATGGTGGTGATGGTGGTGACCAGAGGTGCCCATGGTTTCACTTA
CGTGTTTAATGTCTTTACAGACTTTATACATTACTGTCATGGTTAAATAAAATAAAATAAAATAAAATAA
AATAAAATAAAATAAAATAAAATAAAATAAAATAAACTTAAGATGTCCCTATAGTGAGTCGTATTAGACG
TCAGGTGGCACTTTTCGGGGAAATGTGCGCGGAACCCCTATTTGTTTATTTTTCTAAATACATTCAAATA
TGTATCCGCTCATGAGACAATAACCCTGATAAATGCTTCAATAATATTGAAAAAGGAAGAGTATGAGTAT
TCAACATTTCCGTGTCGCCCTTATTCCCTTTTTTGCGGCATTTTGCCTTCCTGTTTTTGCTCACCCAGAA
ACGCTGGTGAAAGTAAAAGATGCTGAAGATCAGTTGGGTGCACGAGTGGGTTACATCGAACTGGATCTCA
ACAGCGGTAAGATCCTTGAGAGTTTTCGCCCCGAAGAACGTTTTCCAATGATGAGCACTTTTAAAGTTCT
GCTATGTGGCGCGGTATTATCCCGTATTGACGCCGGGCAAGAGCAACTCGGTCGCCGCATACACTATTCT
CAGAATGACTTGGTTGAGTACTCACCAGTCACAGAAAAGCATCTTACGGATGGCATGACAGTAAGAGAAT
TATGCAGTGCTGCCATAACCATGAGTGATAACACTGCGGCCAACTTACTTCTGACAACGATCGGAGGACC
GAAGGAGCTAACCGCTTTTTTGCACAACATGGGGGATCATGTAACTCGCCTTGATCGTTGGGAACCGGAG
CTGAATGAAGCCATACCCAAACGACGAGCGTGACACCACGATGCCTGTAGCAATGGCAACAACGTTGCGC
AAAACTATTAACTGGCGAACTACTTACTCTAGCTTCCCGGCAACAATTAAATAGACTGGATGGAGGCGGA
TAAAGTTGCAG
